>Addgene plasmid #137684 | pHM149Env | addgene full sequence | sequence record 274146 | Addgene NGS Result
GACGGATCGGGAGATCTCCCGATCCCCTATGGTGCACTCTCAGTACAATCTGCTCTGATGCCGCATAGTT
AAGCCAGTATCTGCTCCCTGCTTGTGTGTTGGAGGTCGCTGAGTAGTGCGCGAGCAAAATTTAAGCTACA
ACAAGGCAAGGCTTGACCGACAATTGCATGAAGAATCTGCTTAGGGTTAGGCGTTTTGCGCTGCTTCGCG
ATGTACGGGCCAGATATACGCGTTGACATTGATTATTGACTAGTTATTAATAGTAATCAATTACGGGGTC
ATTAGTTCATAGCCCATATATGGAGTTCCGCGTTACATAACTTACGGTAAATGGCCCGCCTGGCTGACCG
CCCAACGACCCCCGCCCATTGACGTCAATAATGACGTATGTTCCCATAGTAACGCCAATAGGGACTTTCC
ATTGACGTCAATGGGTGGAGTATTTACGGTAAACTGCCCACTTGGCAGTACATCAAGTGTATCATATGCC
AAGTACGCCCCCTATTGACGTCAATGACGGTAAATGGCCCGCCTGGCATTATGCCCAGTACATGACCTTA
TGGGACTTTCCTACTTGGCAGTACATCTACGTATTAGTCATCGCTATTACCATGGTGATGCGGTTTTGGC
AGTACATCAATGGGCGTGGATAGCGGTTTGACTCACGGGGATTTCCAAGTCTCCACCCCATTGACGTCAA
TGGGAGTTTGTTTTGGCACCAAAATCAACGGGACTTTCCAAAATGTCGTAACAACTCCGCCCCATTGACG
CAAATGGGCGGTAGGCGTGTACGGTGGGAGGTCTATATAAGCAGAGCTCTCTGGCTAACTAGAGAACCCA
CTGCTTACTGGCTTATCGAAATTAATACGACTCACTATAGGGAGACCCAAGCTGGCTAGTTAAGCTTGGT
ACCGAGCTCGGATCCAGTACCCTTCACCGATCAAGCTTTAGGCATCTCCTATGGCAGGAAGAAGCGGAAG
CACCGACGAGGAACTCCTCAGGGCAGTAAGGATCGTCAACATCCTATACCAGAGCAGTAAGTATATGTAA
TGACACCTTTAGAAATTAGTGCAATAGCAGGACTGATAATAGCATTGATCTTAGCAATAGTAGTGTGGAC
TATAGTAGGTATACAACTTAAGAAAATACTAAAGCAAAGAAAAATAGACAGGTTAATTGAGAGAATAAGA
GAAAGAGAAGAAGACAGTGGAAATGAAAGTGAAGGAGACACAGATGAATTGGCCAAACTTGTGGAAATGG
GGGACCTTGATCCTTGGGTTGGTGATATTTTGTAGTGCTGCAGACAACTTGTGGGTTACAGTTTATTATG
GGGTTCCTGTGTGGAGAGATGCAGAGACTACTCTATTTTGTGCATCAGATGCCAAAGCACATGAGACAGA
AGTGCACAATGTCTGGGCCACACATGCTTGTGTACCCACAGACCCCAACCCACAAGAAATGCTCCTGGAA
AATGTAACAGAAAATTTTAACATGTGGAAAAATAAAATGGTAGAGCAAATGCAGGAGGATGTAATCAGTT
TATGGGATCAAAGTTTACAGCCATGTGTAAAGTTAACTCCTCTCTGCGTCACTTTAAATTGTACCGATGC
TAAGTTAAGCAATACCAACAGCAGTAACCAAGAGGGCCCTAGTATGCAAGAGATAGGAAATATAACAGAT
GAAGTAAGAAACTGTTCTTTTAATACGACCACAGAACTAAGAGATAGGCAGCAGAAGGTCCATGCACTTT
TTTATAGGCTTGATATAGTAAAAGTTGATAACAATAACTCAAGTGAATATAGGTTAATAAATTGTAATAC
TTCAGTCATTAAGCAGGCTTGCCCAAAGGTATCCTTTGATCCAATTCCTATACATTATTGTACTCCAGCT
GGTTATGCGCTTTTGAAGTGTAATGATAAGAAATTCAATGGGACAGGGCCATGTAAAAATGTCAGCTCAG
TACAATGCACACATGGAATCAAGCCAGTGGTATCAACTCAATTGCTGTTAAATGGCAGTCTAGCAGAAGG
AGAGGTAATGATCAGATCTGAAAATTTCACAAACAATGCCAAAATCATAATAGTGCATCTTAATGAATCT
GTAATAATCAATTGTACCAGACCCTCCAACAATACAAGAACAAGTATAAATATGGGACCAGGACAAGTAC
TATATAGAACAGGAGACATAATAGGAGATATAAGAAGAGCATATTGTAAGGTTAATAGAACAAGATGGTA
TGAAACTTTAAAACAGGTAACTGGAAAATTGAAAGAGCACTTTAATAGGACAATAATCTTTCAACCACCC
TCAGGAGGAGATATAGAAATAACAACGCATCATTTTAATTGTAGAGGGGAATTTTTCTATTGCAATACAT
CAAAACTGTTTAATAGTACTTGGGGTTGGGGGCAAAATATAACCATGGAAAAGTGTAATAACACTATGTG
TAATGAAACTGATATCATACTCCCATGCAGGATAAAGCAAATTATAAACATGTGGCAGAGAGCAGGACAG
GCAATGTATGCTCCTCCCATCAAGGGACACATTAGTTGTGTATCAAATATTACAGGAATAATATTGACAA
GAGATGGTGGTGTTAATAATACAAGCAACGAGACCTTCAGACCTGGAGGAGGAGATATAAAGGACAATTG
GAGAAGTGAATTATATAAATATAAAGTAGTACAAATTGAACCACTAGGAATAGCACCATCCAAGGCACAG
AGAAGAGTGGTGGACAGACAAAAAAGAGCAGTGGGAATAGGAGCTATGATCTTTGGGTTCTTAGGAGCAG
CCGGGAGCACTATGGGCGCAGCGTCACTGACGCTGACGGTACAGGCCAGACAATTATTGTCTGGTATAGT
GCAACAGCAAAGCAATTTGCTGAGGGCTATTGAGGCGCAGCAGCATCTGTTGCAACTCACAGTCTGGGGC
ATTAAACAGCTCCAGGCGAGAGTCCTGGCTGTGGAAAGATACCTAAAGGATCAAAGACTCCTAGGACTTT
GGGGCTGCTCTGGAAGAACCATCTGCACCACTAATGTGCCTTGGAACTCCACTTGGAGTAATAAATCTTA
TGATGAGATTTGGGGCAACATGACATGGATAGAATGGGAGAGAGAAATTAGTAATTACACAGACCAAATA
TATGGCATACTTACAGAATCGCAAAACCAGCAGGAAAAGAATGAAAAGGATTTGTTAGAATTGGATAAGT
GGGCAAGTCTGTGGAATTGGTTTGACATAACAAACTGGCTGTGGTATATAAAAATATTTATAATGATAGT
AGGAGGCTTAATAGGTTTAAGAATAATTTTTGCTATGCTTTCTATAGTAAATAGGGTTAGGCAGGGATAC
TCACCTTTGTCTTTCCAGATCCCATCCCATCATCAGAGGGAACCCGACAGGCCCGGAGGAATCGAAGAAG
AAGGTGGCGAGCAAGGCAGAGACAGATCAGTGCGCTTAGTGAGCGGATTCTTAGCACTGTTTTGGGACGA
CCTACGGAGCCTGTGCCTCTTCAGCTTCCACCTATTGAGAGACTCCACCTTGATTGCAGCGAGGACTTTG
GAACTTCTGGGACGCAGCAGTCTCAAGGGACTGAGACAGGGGTGGGAAGGCCTCAAATATCTGGGGAATC
TCCTGATATATTGGATCCAGGAACTAAAAACTAGTGCTGTTTCTTTGCTTGATGCTGTAGCAGTAGCAGT
AGCAGGGTGGACAGATAGGGTTATAGAAGTAGCACAAAGAGCTGGGAGAGCCATTCTCAACATACCTAGA
AGAATCAGACAGGGTTTAGAAAGGTCTTTACTATAACATGGGAAACAAGTGGTCAAAACAATGGCCTCAG
GTCAGAGAAAGAATGAGGCAGACTCCTCTAAGGCAAACTCAAACTCCTCCAGCAGCAGAAGGAGTAGGAG
CAGTATCTCAAGACGGATCCAGCTAAGGGTCAAGACAATTCTGCAGATATCCAGCACAGTGGCGGCCGCT
CGAGTCTAGAGGGCCCGCGGTTCGAAGGTAAGCCTATCCCTAACCCTCTCCTCGGTCTCGATTCTACGCG
TACCGGTCATCATCACCATCACCATTGAGTTTAAACCCGCTGATCAGCCTCGACTGTGCCTTCTAGTTGC
CAGCCATCTGTTGTTTGCCCCTCCCCCGTGCCTTCCTTGACCCTGGAAGGTGCCACTCCCACTGTCCTTT
CCTAATAAAATGAGGAAATTGCATCGCATTGTCTGAGTAGGTGTCATTCTATTCTGGGGGGTGGGGTGGG
GCAGGACAGCAAGGGGGAGGATTGGGAAGACAATAGCAGGCATGCTGGGGATGCGGTGGGCTCTATGGCT
TCTGAGGCGGAAAGAACCAGCTGGGGCTCTAGGGGGTATCCCC
[124 nt withheld, positions 4384-4507]
C
[91 nt withheld, positions 4509-4599]
A
[49 nt withheld, positions 4601-4649]
CCTTTGACGTTGGAGTCCACGTTCTTT
[37 nt withheld, positions 4677-4713]
ACCCTATCTCGGTCTATTCTTTTGATTTATAAGGGATTTTGCCGATTTCGGCCTATTGGTTAAAAAATGA
GCTGATTTAACAAAAATTTAACGCGAATTAATTCTGTGGAATGTGTGTCAGTTAGGGTGTGGAAAGTCCC
CAGGCTCCCCAGCAGGCAGAAGTATGCAAAGCATGCATCTCAATTAGTCAGCAACCAGGTGTGGAAAGTC
CCCAGGCTCCCCAGCAGGCAGAAGTATGCAAAGCATGCATCTCAATTAGTCAGCAACCATAGTCCCGCCC
CTAACTCCGCCCATCCCGCCCCTAACTCCGCCCAGTTCCGCCCATTCTCCGCCCCATGGCTGACTAATTT
TTTTTATTTATGCAGAGGCCGAGGCCGCCTCTGCCTCTGAGCTATTCCAGAAGTAGTGAGGAGGCTTTTT
TGGAGGCCTAGGCTTTTGCAAAAAGCTCCCGGGAGCTTGTATATCCATTTTCGGATCTGATCAAGAGACA
GGATGAGGATCGTTTCGCATGATTGAACAAGATGGATTGCACGCAGGTTCTCCGGCCGCTTGGGTGGAGA
GGCTATTCGGCTATGACTGGGCACAACAGACAATCGGCTGCTCTGATGCCGCCGTGTTCCGGCTGTCAGC
GCAGGGGCGCCCGGTTCTTTTTGTCAAGACCGACCTGTCCGGTGCCCTGAATGAACTGCAGGACGAGGCA
GCGCGGCTATCGTGGCTGGCCACGACGGGCGTTCCTTGCGCAGCTGTGCTCGACGTTGTCACTGAAGCGG
GAAGGGACTGGCTGCTATTGGGCGAAGTGCCGGGGCAGGATCTCCTGTCATCTCACCTTGCTCCTGCCGA
GAAAGTATCCATCATGGCTGATGCAATGCGGCGGCTGCATACGCTTGATCCGGCTACCTGCCCATTCGAC
CACCAAGCGAAACATCGCATCGAGCGAGCACGTACTCGGATGGAAGCCGGTCTTGTCGATCAGGATGATC
TGGACGAAGAGCATCAGGGGCTCGCGCCAGCCGAACTGTTCGCCAGGCTCAAGGCGCGCATGCCCGACGG
CGAGGATCTCGTCGTGACCCATGGCGATGCCTGCTTGCCGAATATCATGGTGGAAAATGGCCGCTTTTCT
GGATTCATCGACTGTGGCCGGCTGGGTGTGGCGGACCGCTATCAGGACATAGCGTTGGCTACCCGTGATA
TTGCTGAAGAGCTTGGCGGCGAATGGGCTGACCGCTTCCTCGTGCTTTACGGTATCGCCGCTCCCGATTC
GCAGCGCATCGCCTTCTATCGCCTTCTTGACGAGTTCTTCTGAGCGGGACTCTGGGGTTCGCGAAATGAC
CGACCAAGCGACGCCCAACCTGCCATCACGAGATTTCGATTCCACCGCCGCCTTCTATGAAAGGTTGGGC
TTCGGAATCGTTTTCCGGGACGCCGGCTGGATGATCCTCCAGCGCGGGGATCTCATGCTGGAGTTCTTCG
CCCACCCCAACTTGTTTATTGCAGCTTATAATGGTTACAAATAAAGCAATAGCATCACAAATTTCACAAA
TAAAGCATTTTTTTCACTGCATTCTAGTTGTGGTTTGTCCAAACTCATCAATGTATCTTATCATGTCTGT
ATACCGTCGACCTCTAGCTAGAGCTTGGCGTAATCATGGTCATAGCTGTTTCCTGTGTGAAATTGTTATC
CGCTCACAATTCCACACAACATACGAGCCGGAAGCATAAAGTGTAAAGCCTGGGGTGCCTAATGAGTGAG
CTAACTCACATTAATTGCGTTGCGCTCACTGCCCGCTTTCCAGTCGGGAAACCTGTCGTGCCAGCTGCAT
TAATGAATCGGCCAACGCGCGGGGAGAGGCGGTTTGCGTATTGGGCGCTCTTCCGCTTCCTCGCTCACTG
ACTCGCTGCGCTCGGTCGTTCGGCTGCGGCGAGCGGTATCAGCTCACTCAAAGGCGGTAATACGGTTATC
CACAGAATCAGGGGATAACGCAGGAAAGAACATGTGAGCAAAAGGCCAGCAAAAGGCCAGGAACCGTAAA
AAGGCCGCGTTGCTGGCGTTTTTCCATAGGCTCCGCCCCCCTGACGAGCATCACAAAAATCGACGCTCAA
GTCAGAGGTGGCGAAACCCGACAGGACTATAAAGATACCAGGCGTTTCCCCCTGGAAGCTCCCTCGTGCG
CTCTCCTGTTCCGACCCTGCCGCTTACCGGATACCTGTCCGCCTTTCTCCCTTCGGGAAGCGTGGCGCTT
TCTCATAGCTCACGCTGTAGGTATCTCAGTTCGGTGTAGGTCGTTCGCTCCAAGCTGGGCTGTGTGCACG
AACCCCCCGTTCAGCCCGACCGCTGCGCCTTATCCGGTAACTATCGTCTTGAGTCCAACCCGGTAAGACA
CGACTTATCGCCACTGGCAGCAGCCACTGGTAACAGGATTAGCAGAGCGAGGTATGTAGGCGGTGCTACA
GAGTTCTTGAAGTGGTGGCCTAACTACGGCTACACTAGAAGAACAGTATTTGGTATCTGCGCTCTGCTGA
AGCCAGTTACCTTCGGAAAAAGAGTTGGTAGCTCTTGATCCGGCAAACAAACCACCGCTGGTAGCGGTGG
TTTTTTTGTTTGCAAGCAGCAGATTACGCGCAGAAAAAAAGGATCTCAAGAAGATCCTTTGATCTTTTCT
ACGGGGTCTGACGCTCAGTGGAACGAAAACTCACGTTAAGGGATTTTGGTCATGAGATTATCAAAAAGGA
TCTTCACCTAGATCCTTTTAAATTAAAAATGAAGTTTTAAATCAATCTAAAGTATATATGAGTAAACTTG
GTCTGACAGTTACCAATGCTTAATCAGTGAGGCACCTATCTCAGCGATCTGTCTATTTCGTTCATCCATA
GTTGCCTGACTCCCCGTCGTGTAGATAACTACGATACGGGAGGGCTTACCATCTGGCCCCAGTGCTGCAA
TGATACCGCGAGACCCACGCTCACCGGCTCCAGATTTATCAGCAATAAACCAGCCAGCCGGAAGGGCCGA
GCGCAGAAGTGGTCCTGCAACTTTATCCGCCTCCATCCAGTCTATTAATTGTTGCCGGGAAGCTAGAGTA
AGTAGTTCGCCAGTTAATAGTTTGCGCAACGTTGTTGCCATTGCTACAGGCATCGTGGTGTCACGCTCGT
CGTTTGGTATGGCTTCATTCAGCTCCGGTTCCCAACGATCAAGGCGAGTTACATGATCCCCCATGTTGTG
CAAAAAAGCGGTTAGCTCCTTCGGTCCTCCGATCGTTGTCAGAAGTAAGTTGGCCGCAGTGTTATCACTC
ATGGTTATGGCAGCACTGCATAATTCTCTTACTGTCATGCCATCCGTAAGATGCTTTTCTGTGACTGGTG
AGTACTCAACCAAGTCATTCTGAGAATAGTGTATGCGGCGACCGAGTTGCTCTTGCCCGGCGTCAATACG
GGATAATACCGCGCCACATAGCAGAACTTTAAAAGTGCTCATCATTGGAAAACGTTCTTCGGGGCGAAAA
CTCTCAAGGATCTTACCGCTGTTGAGATCCAGTTCGATGTAACCCACTCGTGCACCCAACTGATCTTCAG
CATCTTTTACTTTCACCAGCGTTTCTGGGTGAGCAAAAACAGGAAGGCAAAATGCCGCAAAAAAGGGAAT
AAGGGCGACACGGAAATGTTGAATACTCATACTCTTCCTTTTTCAATATTATTGAAGCATTTATCAGGGT
TATTGTCTCATGAGCGGATACATATTTGAATGTATTTAGAAAAATAAACAAATAGGGGTTCCGCGCACAT
TTCCCCGAAAAGTGCCACCTGACGTC
Features (pLannotate 1.2.2; 24 found; start..end, strand, type, name):
     28..80      -  misc_feature   bom (fragment): basis of mobility region from pBR322
    235..614     +  enhancer       CMV enhancer: human cytomegalovirus immediate early enhancer
    615..818     +  promoter       CMV promoter: human cytomegalovirus (CMV) immediate early promoter
    814..847     +  LTR            5' LTR (truncated) (fragment): truncated 5' long terminal repeat (LTR) from HIV-1
    863..881     +  promoter       T7 promoter: promoter for bacteriophage T7 RNA polymerase
    927..1037    +  CDS            tat (fragment): TAT_HV1Z2 - Experimental evidence at protein level: Swiss-Prot protein existence level 1. Extracellular circulating Tat can be endocytosed by surrounding uninfected cells via the binding to several surface receptors such as CD26, CXCR4, heparan sulfate proteoglycans (HSPG) or LDLR. Neurons are rarely infected, but they internalize Tat via their LDLR. Through its interaction with nuclear HATs, Tat is potentially able to control the acetylation-dependent cellular gene expression. Modulates the expression of many cellular genes involved in cell survival, proliferation or in coding for cytokines o
   1092..1235    +  CDS            vpu (fragment): VPU_HV1YF - Protein inferred from homology: Swiss-Prot protein existence level 3. Enhances virion budding by targeting host CD4 and Tetherin/BST2 to proteasome degradation. Degradation of CD4 prevents any unwanted premature interactions between viral Env and its host receptor CD4 in the endoplasmic reticulum. Degradation of antiretroviral protein Tetherin/BST2 is important for virion budding, as BST2 tethers new viral particles to the host cell membrane. Mechanistically, Vpu bridges either CD4 or BST2 to BTRC, a substrate recognition subunit of the Skp1/Cullin/F-box protein E3 ubiquitin ligase
   1225..3813    +  CDS            env: ENV_HV1V9 - Experimental evidence at protein level: Swiss-Prot protein existence level 1. [Transmembrane protein gp41]: Acts as a class I viral fusion protein. Under the current model, the protein has at least 3 conformational states: pre-fusion native state, pre-hairpin intermediate state, and post-fusion hairpin state. During fusion of viral and target intracellular membranes, the coiled coil regions (heptad repeats) assume a trimer-of-hairpins structure, positioning the fusion peptide in close proximity to the C-terminal region of the ectodomain. The formation of this structure appears to d
   3818..3934    +  CDS            nef (fragment): NEF_HV1Z2 - Experimental evidence at protein level: Swiss-Prot protein existence level 1. Extracellular Nef protein targets CD4(+) T-lymphocytes for apoptosis by interacting with CXCR4 surface receptors. From Human immunodeficiency virus type 1 group M subtype D (isolate Z2/CDC-Z34) (HIV-1).
   4017..4058    +  CDS            V5 tag: epitope tag from simian virus 5
   4114..4338    +  polyA_signal   bGH poly(A) signal: bovine growth hormone polyadenylation signal
   4342..4363    +  promoter       SV40 promoter (fragment): SV40 enhancer and early promoter
   4384..4812    +  rep_origin     f1 ori (sequence partly withheld): f1 bacteriophage origin of replication; arrow indicates direction of (+) strand synthesis
   4826..5155    +  promoter       SV40 promoter: SV40 enhancer and early promoter
   5222..6013    +  CDS            neo: KKA2_KLEPN - Also known as kan, nptII. Experimental evidence at protein level: Swiss-Prot protein existence level 1. Resistance to kanamycin, neomycin, paromomycin, ribostamycin, butirosin and gentamicin B. From Klebsiella pneumoniae.
   6039..6197    +  CDS            ble (fragment): BLE_KLEPN - Experimental evidence at protein level: Swiss-Prot protein existence level 1. Binding protein with a strong affinity to the bleomycin family of antibiotics. Binds to CL990; an antimitotic-antibiotic compound. From Klebsiella pneumoniae.
   6192..6313    +  polyA_signal   SV40 poly(A) signal: SV40 polyadenylation signal
   6386..6402    -  protein_bind   lac operator: The lac repressor binds to the lac operator to inhibit transcription in E. coli. This inhibition can be relieved by adding lactose or isopropyl-β-D-thiogalactopyranoside (IPTG). lac repressor encoded by lacI
   6410..6440    -  promoter       lac promoter: promoter for the E. coli lac operon
   6455..6476    -  protein_bind   CAP binding site: CAP binding activates transcription in the presence of cAMP. E. coli catabolite activator protein
   6489..6581    -  CDS            lacI (fragment): lac repressor; lacI; The lac repressor binds to the lac operator to inhibit transcription in E. coli. This inhibition can be relieved by adding lactose or isopropyl-β-D-thiogalactopyranoside (IPTG).
   6764..7352    -  rep_origin     ori: high-copy-number ColE1/pMB1/pBR322/pUC origin of replication
   7523..8383    -  CDS            AmpR: β-lactamase; bla; confers resistance to ampicillin, carbenicillin, and related antibiotics
   8384..8488    -  promoter       AmpR promoter: bla
