[The description below was written by a language model from this plasmid's Addgene catalogue record and pLannotate feature annotations shown in this document.]
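Description:
pHM149Env is a mammalian expression plasmid built on the Invitrogen pcDNA3.1D/V5-His-TOPO backbone that carries an HIV-1 envelope glycoprotein gene derived from a patient isolate. According to the record, viral RNA from an HIV-1-infected patient sample collected in Singapore was reverse transcribed and the product inserted by TOPO cloning. The plasmid is maintained in E. coli at high copy through a ColE1/pUC-type origin with ampicillin selection from the β-lactamase gene. An f1 origin is also present. For selection in mammalian cells, an SV40 early promoter drives a neomycin phosphotransferase cassette ending in an SV40 poly(A) signal, which confers G418 resistance.

The insert sits between the human CMV immediate-early enhancer/promoter and the bovine growth hormone polyadenylation signal, with a T7 promoter just upstream of the cloning site. The annotated sequence shows a complete env open reading frame of about 2.6 kb, encoding the gp160 precursor of the surface and gp41 transmembrane fusion subunits. It is flanked by partial tat and vpu coding sequence upstream and a short nef fragment downstream, indicating that the amplified fragment extends into neighbouring regions of the viral genome. The vector's V5 epitope lies further downstream, beyond the nef fragment. The record does not say whether it is fused in frame to Env, and this appears unlikely given the intervening sequence.

The associated study compared HIV-1 subtypes CRF01_AE and B for use of low CCR5 levels, Maraviroc susceptibility and potential N-glycosylation sites, so the construct serves to express a primary-isolate Env for that kind of entry and coreceptor-usage work. The record does not state which subtype this clone belongs to.
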