Addgene plasmid #137684: pHM149Env
Purpose: Express HIV Env which is isolated a from IRB approved HIV infected patient samples from Singapore and cloned into expression vector (pcDNA 3.1)
Depositing lab: Anjali Joshi. Depositing organization: Texas Tech University Health Sciences Center El Paso. Publication: HIV-1 subtype CRF01_AE and B differ in utilization of low levels of CCR5, Maraviroc susceptibility and potential N-glycosylation sites. Joshi A, Cox EK, Sedano MJ, Punke EB, Lee RT, Maurer-Stroh S, Kaur P, Ng OT, Garg H. Virology. 2017 Dec;512:222-233. doi: 10.1016/j.virol.2017.09.026. Epub 2017 Oct 9. PubMed 29020646.
Backbone
  Vector backbone: pcDNA3.1D/V5-His-TOPO
  Backbone manufacturer: Invitrogen
  Vector type: Mammalian Expression
  Selectable markers: Neomycin (select with G418)
Growth in bacteria
  Bacterial resistance: Ampicillin, 100 μg/mL
  Growth temperature: 37°C
  Growth strain: DH5alpha
  Copy number: High Copy
Gene/Insert
  Gene/Insert name: HIV-1 Envelope Glycoprotein
  Species: HIV-1
  Insert size (bp): 2604
  GenBank ID: KY213734.1
  Cloning method: TOPO Cloning
Terms and licenses: Academic/Nonprofit Terms; Industry Terms: Not Available to Industry
Depositor comments: HIV-1 infected Patient Samples from Singapore, reverse transcribed RNA cloned into expression vector
How to cite: pHM149Env was a gift from Anjali Joshi (Addgene plasmid # 137684 ; http://n2t.net/addgene:137684 ; RRID:Addgene_137684)
