>Addgene plasmid #137684 | pHM149Env | depositor partial sequence | sequence record 265816 | Env Sequence only
ATGAAAGTGAAGGAGACACAGATGAATTGGCCAAACTTGTGGAAATGGGGGACCTTGATCCTTGGGTTGG
TGATATTTTGTAGTGCTGCAGACAACTTGTGGGTTACAGTTTATTATGGGGTTCCTGTGTGGAGAGATGC
AGAGACTACTCTATTTTGTGCATCAGATGCCAAAGCACATGAGACAGAAGTGCACAATGTCTGGGCCACA
CATGCTTGTGTACCCACAGACCCCAACCCACAAGAAATGCTCCTGGAAAATGTAACAGAAAATTTTAACA
TGTGGAAAAATAAAATGGTAGAGCAAATGCAGGAGGATGTAATCAGTTTATGGGATCAAAGTTTACAGCC
ATGTGTAAAGTTAACTCCTCTCTGCGTCACTTTAAATTGTACCGATGCTAAGTTAAGCAATACCAACAGC
AGTAACCAAGAGGGCCCTAGTATGCAAGAGATAGGAAATATAACAGATGAAGTAAGAAACTGTTCTTTTA
ATACGACCACAGAACTAAGAGATAGGCAGCAGAAGGTCCATGCACTTTTTTATAGGCTTGATATAGTAAA
AGTTGATAACAATAACTCAAGTGAATATAGGTTAATAAATTGTAATACTTCAGTCATTAAGCAGGCTTGC
CCAAAGGTATCCTTTGATCCAATTCCTATACATTATTGTACTCCAGCTGGTTATGCGCTTTTGAAGTGTA
ATGATAAGAAATTCAATGGGACAGGGCCATGTAAAAATGTCAGCTCAGTACAATGCACACATGGAATCAA
GCCAGTGGTATCAACTCAATTGCTGTTAAATGGCAGTCTAGCAGAAGGAGAGGTAATGATCAGATCTGAA
AATTTCACAAACAATGCCAAAATCATAATAGTGCATCTTAATGAATCTGTAATAATCAATTGTACCAGAC
CCTCCAACAATACAAGAACAAGTATAAATATGGGACCAGGACAAGTACTATATAGAACAGGAGACATAAT
AGGAGATATAAGAAGAGCATATTGTAAGGTTAATAGAACAAGATGGTATGAAACTTTAAAACAGGTAACT
GGAAAATTGAAAGAGCACTTTAATAGGACAATAATCTTTCAACCACCCTCAGGAGGAGATATAGAAATAA
CAACGCATCATTTTAATTGTAGAGGGGAATTTTTCTATTGCAATACATCAAAACTGTTTAATAGTACTTG
GGGTTGGGGGCAAAATATAACCATGGAAAAGTGTAATAACACTATGTGTAATGAAACTGATATCATACTC
CCATGCAGGATAAAGCAAATTATAAACATGTGGCAGAGAGCAGGACAGGCAATGTATGCTCCTCCCATCA
AGGGACACATTAGTTGTGTATCAAATATTACAGGAATAATATTGACAAGAGATGGTGGTGTTAATAATAC
AAGCAACGAGACCTTCAGACCTGGAGGAGGAGATATAAAGGACAATTGGAGAAGTGAATTATATAAATAT
AAAGTAGTACAAATTGAACCACTAGGAATAGCACCATCCAAGGCACAGAGAAGAGTGGTGGACAGACAAA
AAAGAGCAGTGGGAATAGGAGCTATGATCTTTGGGTTCTTAGGAGCAGCCGGGAGCACTATGGGCGCAGC
GTCACTGACGCTGACGGTACAGGCCAGACAATTATTGTCTGGTATAGTGCAACAGCAAAGCAATTTGCTG
AGGGCTATTGAGGCGCAGCAGCATCTGTTGCAACTCACAGTCTGGGGCATTAAACAGCTCCAGGCGAGAG
TCCTGGCTGTGGAAAGATACCTAAAGGATCAAAGACTCCTAGGACTTTGGGGCTGCTCTGGAAGAACCAT
CTGCACCACTAATGTGCCTTGGAACTCCACTTGGAGTAATAAATCTTATGATGAGATTTGGGGCAACATG
ACATGGATAGAATGGGAGAGAGAAATTAGTAATTACACAGACCAAATATATGGCATACTTACAGAATCGC
AAAACCAGCAGGAAAAGAATGAAAAGGATTTGTTAGAATTGGATAAGTGGGCAAGTCTGTGGAATTGGTT
TGACATAACAAACTGGCTGTGGTATATAAAAATATTTATAATGATAGTAGGAGGCTTAATAGGTTTAAGA
ATAATTTTTGCTATGCTTTCTATAGTAAATAGGGTTAGGCAGGGATACTCACCTTTGTCTTTCCAGATCC
CATCCCATCATCAGAGGGAACCCGACAGGCCCGGAGGAATCGAAGAAGAAGGTGGCGAGCAAGGCAGAGA
CAGATCAGTGCGCTTAGTGAGCGGATTCTTAGCACTGTTTTGGGACGACCTACGGAGCCTGTGCCTCTTC
AGCTTCCACCTATTGAGAGACTCCACCTTGATTGCAGCGAGGACTTTGGAACTTCTGGGACGCAGCAGTC
TCAAGGGACTGAGACAGGGGTGGGAAGGCCTCAAATATCTGGGGAATCTCCTGATATATTGGATCCAGGA
ACTAAAAACTAGTGCTGTTTCTTTGCTTGATGCTGTAGCAGTAGCAGTAGCAGGGTGGACAGATAGGGTT
ATAGAAGTAGCACAAAGAGCTGGGAGAGCCATTCTCAACATACCTAGAAGAATCAGACAGGGTTTAGAAA
GGTCTTTACTATAA
